Addgene plasmid #186125: pIG-720 CTLA4-GFP R75W
Purpose: CTLA4 gene knockin with mutation
Depositing lab: Alexander Marson. Depositing organization: J. David Gladstone Institutes. Publication: High-yield genome engineering in primary cells using a hybrid ssDNA repair template and small-molecule cocktails. Shy BR, Vykunta VS, Ha A, Talbot A, Roth TL, Nguyen DN, Pfeifer WG, Chen YY, Blaeschke F, Shifrut E, Vedova S, Mamedov MR, Chung JJ, Li H, Yu R, Wu D, Wolf J, Martin TG, Castro CE, Ye L, Esensten JH, Eyquem J, Marson A. Nat Biotechnol. 2022 Aug 25:10.1038/s41587-022-01418-8. doi: 10.1038/s41587-022-01418-8. PubMed 36008610.
Backbone
  Vector backbone: PUC19
  Vector type: CRISPR
Growth in bacteria
  Bacterial resistance: Ampicillin, 100 μg/mL
  Growth temperature: 37°C
  Growth strain: DH5alpha
  Copy number: High Copy
Gene/Insert
  Gene/Insert name: CTLA4
  Species: H. sapiens (human)
  Mutation: R75W
  Entrez Gene: CTLA4 (a.k.a. ALPS5, CD, CD152, CELIAC3, CTLA-4, GRD4, GSE, IDDM12)
  Cloning method: Gibson Cloning
Terms and licenses: Academic/Nonprofit Terms; Industry Terms: Not Available to Industry
Depositor comments: Please visit https://www.biorxiv.org/content/10.1101/2021.09.02.458799v1 for bioRxiv preprint.
How to cite: pIG-720 CTLA4-GFP R75W was a gift from Alexander Marson (Addgene plasmid # 186125 ; http://n2t.net/addgene:186125 ; RRID:Addgene_186125)
