[The description below was written by a language model from this plasmid's Addgene catalogue record and pLannotate feature annotations shown in this document.]
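Description:
pIG-720 CTLA4-GFP R75W is a pUC19-based plasmid catalogued as a CRISPR vector. It serves as a homology-directed repair donor template for knocking a mutant, GFP-tagged CTLA4 sequence into the human CTLA4 locus, rather than as an expression vector. It is maintained in E. coli at high copy through the ColE1/pUC origin and selected with ampicillin via the β-lactamase gene and its native promoter. Remnants of the pUC19 lacZα/MCS region, including the lac promoter, operator and CAP site, flank the insert, which was assembled by Gibson cloning. These lac elements have no evident role in the payload.

The insert lies between the disrupted lacZα and MCS fragments. Its annotated parts are a human CTLA4 coding fragment, then superfolder GFP a short distance downstream on the same strand (consistent with a C-terminal CTLA4-GFP fusion), and then an SV40 polyadenylation signal. The record gives the CTLA4 mutation as R75W. No mammalian promoter is annotated, which fits a design in which the integrated cassette is driven by the endogenous CTLA4 promoter after knock-in. A second CTLA4 fragment downstream of the poly(A) signal, and roughly a kilobase of unannotated sequence upstream of the first fragment, probably represent genomic homology arms, although the record does not define them explicitly. No guide RNA cassette or Cas9 gene appears in the feature table, so the nuclease components must be supplied separately.

The associated publication concerns high-yield genome engineering in primary cells using hybrid ssDNA repair templates. This suggests that the plasmid serves as a source for generating such templates, allowing a CTLA4 variant to be introduced and followed by GFP fluorescence.
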