Features (pLannotate 1.2.2; 15 found; start..end, strand, type, name):
     12..47      +  CDS            rop (fragment): Rop protein, which maintains plasmids at low copy number; rop
    149..248     +  misc_feature   bom (fragment): basis of mobility region from pBR322
    254..411     -  CDS            lacZα (fragment): LacZα fragment of β-galactosidase; lacZ fragment
   1473..2033    +  CDS            CTLA4 (fragment): CTLA4_HUMAN - Also known as CD152. Experimental evidence at protein level: Swiss-Prot protein existence level 1. Inhibitory receptor acting as a major negative regulator of T-cell responses. The affinity of CTLA4 for its natural B7 family ligands, CD80 and CD86, is considerably stronger than the affinity of their cognate stimulatory coreceptor CD28. From Homo sapiens (Human).
   2055..2741    +  CDS            Superfolder GFP: Superfolder GFP is a basic (constitutively fluorescent) green fluorescent protein published in 2005, derived from Aequorea victoria. It is reported to be a very rapidly-maturing weak dimer.
   2757..2878    +  polyA_signal   SV40 poly(A) signal: SV40 polyadenylation signal
   3177..3521    +  CDS            CTLA4 (fragment): CTLA4_HUMAN - Also known as CD152. Experimental evidence at protein level: Swiss-Prot protein existence level 1. Inhibitory receptor acting as a major negative regulator of T-cell responses. The affinity of CTLA4 for its natural B7 family ligands, CD80 and CD86, is considerably stronger than the affinity of their cognate stimulatory coreceptor CD28. From Homo sapiens (Human).
   3921..3950    +  misc_feature   MCS (fragment): pUC18/19 multiple cloning site
   3987..4003    -  protein_bind   lac operator: The lac repressor binds to the lac operator to inhibit transcription in E. coli. This inhibition can be relieved by adding lactose or isopropyl-β-D-thiogalactopyranoside (IPTG). lac repressor encoded by lacI
   4011..4041    -  promoter       lac promoter: promoter for the E. coli lac operon
   4056..4077    -  protein_bind   CAP binding site: CAP binding activates transcription in the presence of cAMP. E. coli catabolite activator protein
   4090..4182    -  CDS            lacI (fragment): lac repressor; lacI; The lac repressor binds to the lac operator to inhibit transcription in E. coli. This inhibition can be relieved by adding lactose or isopropyl-β-D-thiogalactopyranoside (IPTG).
   4365..4953    -  rep_origin     ori: high-copy-number ColE1/pMB1/pBR322/pUC origin of replication
   5124..5984    -  CDS            AmpR: β-lactamase; bla; confers resistance to ampicillin, carbenicillin, and related antibiotics
   5985..6089    -  promoter       AmpR promoter: bla
>Addgene plasmid #186125 | pIG-720 CTLA4-GFP R75W | addgene full sequence | sequence record 367840 | Addgene NGS Result
GGCCCTTTCGTCTCGCGCGTTTCGGTGATGACGGTGAAAACCTCTGACACATGCAGCTCCCGGAGACGGT
CACAGCTTGTCTGTAAGCGGATGCCGGGAGCAGACAAGCCCGTCAGGGCGCGTCAGCGGGTGTTGGCGGG
TGTCGGGGCTGGCTTAACTATGCGGCATCAGAGCAGATTGTACTGAGAGTGCACCATATGCGGTGTGAAA
TACCGCACAGATGCGTAAGGAGAAAATACCGCATCAGGCGCCATTCGCCATTCAGGCTGCGCAACTGTTG
GGAAGGGCGATCGGTGCGGGCCTCTTCGCTATTACGCCAGCTGGCGAAAGGGGGATGTGCTGCAAGGCGA
TTAAGTTGGGTAACGCCAGGGTTTTCCCAGTCACGACGTTGTAAAACGACGGCCAGTGAATTCCACAGTG
CTAAGGATGCTCAGAGGGCATCTCTGATAGGCAGAGGTGAGGGTTAGGGAAGGAAGCTGTAGTCTAGCTA
GCTAGAGCTGCTGGAATAGACATGACAATGGCTGCTGCCAAACTGTTTTCTCTTCTGAGGACAGATGTCC
CGTGCAAGTGGCTTGGTGGAAGGGACTAGTGTCTCTAATATAGGGTGATTTATAAGCAGGAAAGTGTGTC
CTAGAAATTCAGACCAGAGTGATAGATTGGAATTGGATCATGGGGGACTCATTGAATGTTATTTATTGTA
TTTGTTTTTGCGATCAGTGTTAGTAAAGTGTCAAAGGGATTGAGCAGATGAGTGACATCATGCAACACAA
GTTTTGAGTTTCACTTGTCAGACTGACTGGAGAGGGGCCTGGTTAGTTACAGGAAGGTAATTTGGCATGC
AGCCACTATTTTTGAGTTGATGCAAGCCTCTCTGTATGGAGAGCTGGTCTCCTTTATCCTGTGGGAAAAG
AGAACAAAGGAGCATGGGAGTGTTCAAGGGAAGGAGAAATAAAGGGCAGAGAGGCAGCGGTGGTGTCAGG
GGAAGCCCACAGGAGTTAACAGCAGGGTTGCCTCAACCTAGAGAGGAAGCGACCTGGTGCCCTCGGCTCT
GTGGCTTCCTTCATCTAACAACATCTTCCACTCTACAACAATGCCAGGGAAGGCGGAGGCTGGTACAGTG
CATCAAGACACAGCTACTCCTGGGTGACAGAGGTTCAGGGCCAGCTCACTAAGTAGGCAGAAGTTTTTGA
CATATACTTTGAGAGATAAAGCAAGATTCTGTACCTCAACCTTCAGAATTTCCCCTACCACTCATTATAG
TTCCGGAGCTATATAGCTCCTATCATTCTATCATAACCTTAGAATACCAGAGAACATATCATCTCATCTA
ATTATCTCTTACTATATGTGAAAAAAATGAAGGACATGGGGGAAGTGTGACTTGCCCCAAATCACATATT
TCATGGTAGAGGGCTGGGCTTGGCCATGAAGGAGCATGAGTTCACTGAGTTCCCTTTGGCTTTTCCATGC
TAGCAATGCACGTGGCCCAGCCTGCTGTGGTACTGGCCAGCAGCCGAGGCATCGCCAGCTTTGTGTGTGA
GTATGCATCTCCAGGCAAAGCCACTGAGGTCCGGGTGACAGTGCTTTGGCAGGCTGACAGCCAGGTGACT
GAAGTCTGTGCGGCAACCTACATGATGGGGAATGAGTTGACCTTCCTAGATGATTCCATCTGCACGGGCA
CCTCCAGTGGAAATCAAGTGAACCTCACTATCCAAGGACTGAGGGCCATGGACACGGGACTCTACATCTG
CAAGGTGGAGCTCATGTACCCACCGCCATACTACCTGGGCATAGGCAACGGAACCCAGATTTATGTAATT
GATCCAGAACCGTGCCCAGATTCTGACTTCCTCCTCTGGATCCTTGCAGCAGTTAGTTCGGGGTTGTTTT
TTTATAGCTTTCTCCTCACAGCTGTTTCTTTGAGCAAAATGCTAAAGAAAAGAAGCCCTCTTACAACAGG
GGTCTATGTGAAAATGCCCCCAACAGAGCCAGAATGTGAAAAGCAATTTCAGCCTTATTTTATTCCCATC
AATGGATCTGGAGGAACTAGCGGCAGCAAGGGCGAGGAGCTGTTCACCGGGGTGGTGCCCATCCTGGTCG
AGCTGGACGGCGACGTAAACGGCCACAAGTTCAGCGTGCGCGGCGAGGGCGAGGGCGATGCCACCAACGG
CAAGCTGACCCTGAAGTTCATCTGCACCACCGGCAAGCTGCCCGTGCCCTGGCCCACCCTCGTGACCACC
CTGACCTACGGCGTGCAGTGCTTCAGCCGCTACCCCGACCACATGAAGCGCCACGACTTCTTCAAGTCCG
CCATGCCCGAAGGCTACGTCCAGGAGCGCACCATCAGCTTCAAGGACGACGGCACCTACAAGACCCGCGC
CGAGGTGAAGTTCGAGGGCGACACCCTGGTGAACCGCATCGAGCTGAAGGGCATCGACTTCAAGGAGGAC
GGCAACATCCTGGGGCACAAGCTGGAGTACAACTTCAACAGCCACAACGTCTATATCACCGCCGACAAGC
AGAAGAACGGCATCAAGGCCAACTTCAAGATCCGCCACAACGTGGAGGACGGCAGCGTGCAGCTCGCCGA
CCACTACCAGCAGAACACCCCCATCGGCGACGGCCCCGTGCTGCTGCCCGACAACCACTACCTGAGCACC
CAGTCCGTGCTGAGCAAAGACCCCAACGAGAAGCGCGATCACATGGTCCTGCTGGAGTTCGTGACCGCCG
CCGGGATCACTTGACACCGGGTCTTCAACTTGTTTATTGCAGCTTATAATGGTTACAAATAAAGCAATAG
CATCACAAATTTCACAAATAAAGCATTTTTTTCACTGCATTCTAGTTGTGGTTTGTCCAAACTCATCAAT
GTATCTTATCATGTCTGGAAGACCTGTTTACCTCTTCTGTTTGTCATATCAGTGTTCTTCCTGCCACAAC
CATCTTGAAGAATCTATTTCTCAGTAAGAAAATATCTTTATGGAGAGTAGCTGGAAAACAGTTGAGAGAT
GGAGGGGAGGCTGGGGGTGTGGAGAGGGGAAGGGGTAAGTGATAGATTCGTTGAAGGGGGGAGAAAAGGC
CGTGGGGATGAAGCTAGAAGGCAGAAGGGCTTGCCTGGGCTTGGCCATGAAGGAGCATGAGTTCACTGAG
TTCCCTTTGGCTTTTCCATGCTACCAATGCACGTGGCCCAGCCTGCTGTGGTACTGGCCAGCAGCCGAGG
CATCGCCAGCTTTGTGTGTGAGTATGCATCTCCAGGCAAAGCCACTGAGGTCCGGGTGACAGTGCTTCGG
CAGGCTGACAGCCAGGTGACTGAAGTCTGTGCGGCAACCTACATGATGGGGAATGAGTTGACCTTCCTAG
ATGATTCCATCTGCACGGGCACCTCCAGTGGAAATCAAGTGAACCTCACTATCCAAGGACTGAGGGCCAT
GGACACGGGACTCTACATCTGCAAGGTGGAGCTCATGTACCCACCGCCATACTACCTGGGCATAGGCAAC
GGAACCCAGATTTATGTAATTGGTGAGCAAAGCCATTTCACTGAGTTGACACCTGTTGCATTGCAGTCAT
CTATGCACAAAAACAGTTTTGTTCCTTAATTTCAGGAGGTTTACTTTTAGGACTGTGGACATTCTCTTTA
AGAGTTCTGTACCACATGGTAGCCTTGCTTATTGTGGGTGGCAACCTTAATAGCATTCTGACTGTAAAAT
AAAATGATTTGGGGAAGTTGGGGCTCTCGCTCTGGAGTGCTAACCATCATGACGTTTGATCTGTACTTTT
GATATGATATGATGCTCCTGGGGAAGTAGTCCCAAATAGCCAAACCTATTGGTGGGCTACCCATGCAATT
TAGGGGTGGACCTCAAGGCCTGGAAGCTCTAATGTCCTTTTTTCACCAATGTTGGGGAGTAGAGCCCTAG
TCTAGAGTCGACCTGCAGGCATGCAAGCTTGGCGTAATCATGGTCATAGCTGTTTCCTGTGTGAAATTGT
TATCCGCTCACAATTCCACACAACATACGAGCCGGAAGCATAAAGTGTAAAGCCTGGGGTGCCTAATGAG
TGAGCTAACTCACATTAATTGCGTTGCGCTCACTGCCCGCTTTCCAGTCGGGAAACCTGTCGTGCCAGCT
GCATTAATGAATCGGCCAACGCGCGGGGAGAGGCGGTTTGCGTATTGGGCGCTCTTCCGCTTCCTCGCTC
ACTGACTCGCTGCGCTCGGTCGTTCGGCTGCGGCGAGCGGTATCAGCTCACTCAAAGGCGGTAATACGGT
TATCCACAGAATCAGGGGATAACGCAGGAAAGAACATGTGAGCAAAAGGCCAGCAAAAGGCCAGGAACCG
TAAAAAGGCCGCGTTGCTGGCGTTTTTCCATAGGCTCCGCCCCCCTGACGAGCATCACAAAAATCGACGC
TCAAGTCAGAGGTGGCGAAACCCGACAGGACTATAAAGATACCAGGCGTTTCCCCCTGGAAGCTCCCTCG
TGCGCTCTCCTGTTCCGACCCTGCCGCTTACCGGATACCTGTCCGCCTTTCTCCCTTCGGGAAGCGTGGC
GCTTTCTCATAGCTCACGCTGTAGGTATCTCAGTTCGGTGTAGGTCGTTCGCTCCAAGCTGGGCTGTGTG
CACGAACCCCCCGTTCAGCCCGACCGCTGCGCCTTATCCGGTAACTATCGTCTTGAGTCCAACCCGGTAA
GACACGACTTATCGCCACTGGCAGCAGCCACTGGTAACAGGATTAGCAGAGCGAGGTATGTAGGCGGTGC
TACAGAGTTCTTGAAGTGGTGGCCTAACTACGGCTACACTAGAAGAACAGTATTTGGTATCTGCGCTCTG
CTGAAGCCAGTTACCTTCGGAAAAAGAGTTGGTAGCTCTTGATCCGGCAAACAAACCACCGCTGGTAGCG
GTGGTTTTTTTGTTTGCAAGCAGCAGATTACGCGCAGAAAAAAAGGATCTCAAGAAGATCCTTTGATCTT
TTCTACGGGGTCTGACGCTCAGTGGAACGAAAACTCACGTTAAGGGATTTTGGTCATGAGATTATCAAAA
AGGATCTTCACCTAGATCCTTTTAAATTAAAAATGAAGTTTTAAATCAATCTAAAGTATATATGAGTAAA
CTTGGTCTGACAGTTACCAATGCTTAATCAGTGAGGCACCTATCTCAGCGATCTGTCTATTTCGTTCATC
CATAGTTGCCTGACTCCCCGTCGTGTAGATAACTACGATACGGGAGGGCTTACCATCTGGCCCCAGTGCT
GCAATGATACCGCGAGACCCACGCTCACCGGCTCCAGATTTATCAGCAATAAACCAGCCAGCCGGAAGGG
CCGAGCGCAGAAGTGGTCCTGCAACTTTATCCGCCTCCATCCAGTCTATTAATTGTTGCCGGGAAGCTAG
AGTAAGTAGTTCGCCAGTTAATAGTTTGCGCAACGTTGTTGCCATTGCTACAGGCATCGTGGTGTCACGC
TCGTCGTTTGGTATGGCTTCATTCAGCTCCGGTTCCCAACGATCAAGGCGAGTTACATGATCCCCCATGT
TGTGCAAAAAAGCGGTTAGCTCCTTCGGTCCTCCGATCGTTGTCAGAAGTAAGTTGGCCGCAGTGTTATC
ACTCATGGTTATGGCAGCACTGCATAATTCTCTTACTGTCATGCCATCCGTAAGATGCTTTTCTGTGACT
GGTGAGTACTCAACCAAGTCATTCTGAGAATAGTGTATGCGGCGACCGAGTTGCTCTTGCCCGGCGTCAA
TACGGGATAATACCGCGCCACATAGCAGAACTTTAAAAGTGCTCATCATTGGAAAACGTTCTTCGGGGCG
AAAACTCTCAAGGATCTTACCGCTGTTGAGATCCAGTTCGATGTAACCCACTCGTGCACCCAACTGATCT
TCAGCATCTTTTACTTTCACCAGCGTTTCTGGGTGAGCAAAAACAGGAAGGCAAAATGCCGCAAAAAAGG
GAATAAGGGCGACACGGAAATGTTGAATACTCATACTCTTCCTTTTTCAATATTATTGAAGCATTTATCA
GGGTTATTGTCTCATGAGCGGATACATATTTGAATGTATTTAGAAAAATAAACAAATAGGGGTTCCGCGC
ACATTTCCCCGAAAAGTGCCACCTGACGTCTAAGAAACCATTATTATCATGACATTAACCTATAAAAATA
GGCGTATCACGA
